>Addgene plasmid #72825 | pMK287 (mAID-Hygro) | addgene full sequence | sequence record 196921 | Addgene NGS Result
ATAAAGATGTCCACTAAAATGGAAGTTTTTCCTGTCATACTTTGTTAAGAAGGGTGAGAACAGAGTACCT
ACATTTTGAATGGAAGGATTGGAGCTACGGGGGTGGGGGTGGGGTGGGATTAGATAAATGCCTGCTCTTT
ACTGAAGGCTCTTTACTATTGCTTTATGATAATGTTTCATAGTTGGATATCATAATTTAAACAAGCAAAA
CCAAATTAAGGGCCAGCTCATTCCTCCCACTCATGATCTATAGATCTATAGATCTCTCGTGGGATCATTG
TTTTTCTCTTGATTCCCACTTTGTGGTTCTAAGTACTGTGGTTTCCAAATGTGTCAGTTTCATAGCCTGA
AGAACGAGATCAGCAGCCTCTGTTCCACATACACTTCATTCTCAGTATTGTTTTGCCAAGTTCTAATTCC
ATCAGAAGCTGGTCGAGATCCGGAACCCTTAATATAACTTCGTATAATGTATGCTATACGAAGTTATTAG
GTCCCTCGAAGAGGTTCACTAGGATCCGGTACCCAGCTTTTGTTCCCTTTAGTGAGGGTTAATTGCGCGC
TTGGCGTAATCATGGTCATAGCTGTTTCCTGTGTGAAATTGTTATCCGCTCACAATTCCACACAACATAC
GAGCCGGAAGCATAAAGTGTAAAGCCTGGGGTGCCTAATGAGTGAGCTAACTCACATTAATTGCGTTGCG
CTCACTGCCCGCTTTCCAGTCGGGAAACCTGTCGTGCCAGCTGCATTAATGAATCGGCCAACGCGCGGGG
AGAGGCGGTTTGCGTATTGGGCGCTCTTCCGCTTCCTCGCTCACTGACTCGCTGCGCTCGGTCGTTCGGC
TGCGGCGAGCGGTATCAGCTCACTCAAAGGCGGTAATACGGTTATCCACAGAATCAGGGGATAACGCAGG
AAAGAACATGTGAGCAAAAGGCCAGCAAAAGGCCAGGAACCGTAAAAAGGCCGCGTTGCTGGCGTTTTTC
CATAGGCTCCGCCCCCCTGACGAGCATCACAAAAATCGACGCTCAAGTCAGAGGTGGCGAAACCCGACAG
GACTATAAAGATACCAGGCGTTTCCCCCTGGAAGCTCCCTCGTGCGCTCTCCTGTTCCGACCCTGCCGCT
TACCGGATACCTGTCCGCCTTTCTCCCTTCGGGAAGCGTGGCGCTTTCTCATAGCTCACGCTGTAGGTAT
CTCAGTTCGGTGTAGGTCGTTCGCTCCAAGCTGGGCTGTGTGCACGAACCCCCCGTTCAGCCCGACCGCT
GCGCCTTATCCGGTAACTATCGTCTTGAGTCCAACCCGGTAAGACACGACTTATCGCCACTGGCAGCAGC
CACTGGTAACAGGATTAGCAGAGCGAGGTATGTAGGCGGTGCTACAGAGTTCTTGAAGTGGTGGCCTAAC
TACGGCTACACTAGAAGAACAGTATTTGGTATCTGCGCTCTGCTGAAGCCAGTTACCTTCGGAAAAAGAG
TTGGTAGCTCTTGATCCGGCAAACAAACCACCGCTGGTAGCGGTGGTTTTTTTGTTTGCAAGCAGCAGAT
TACGCGCAGAAAAAAAGGATCTCAAGAAGATCCTTTGATCTTTTCTACGGGGTCTGACGCTCAGTGGAAC
GAAAACTCACGTTAAGGGATTTTGGTCATGAGATTATCAAAAAGGATCTTCACCTAGATCCTTTTAAATT
AAAAATGAAGTTTTAAATCAATCTAAAGTATATATGAGTAAACTTGGTCTGACAGTTACCAATGCTTAAT
CAGTGAGGCACCTATCTCAGCGATCTGTCTATTTCGTTCATCCATAGTTGCCTGACTCCCCGTCGTGTAG
ATAACTACGATACGGGAGGGCTTACCATCTGGCCCCAGTGCTGCAATGATACCGCGAGACCCACGCTCAC
CGGCTCCAGATTTATCAGCAATAAACCAGCCAGCCGGAAGGGCCGAGCGCAGAAGTGGTCCTGCAACTTT
ATCCGCCTCCATCCAGTCTATTAATTGTTGCCGGGAAGCTAGAGTAAGTAGTTCGCCAGTTAATAGTTTG
CGCAACGTTGTTGCCATTGCTACAGGCATCGTGGTGTCACGCTCGTCGTTTGGTATGGCTTCATTCAGCT
CCGGTTCCCAACGATCAAGGCGAGTTACATGATCCCCCATGTTGTGCAAAAAAGCGGTTAGCTCCTTCGG
TCCTCCGATCGTTGTCAGAAGTAAGTTGGCCGCAGTGTTATCACTCATGGTTATGGCAGCACTGCATAAT
TCTCTTACTGTCATGCCATCCGTAAGATGCTTTTCTGTGACTGGTGAGTACTCAACCAAGTCATTCTGAG
AATAGTGTATGCGGCGACCGAGTTGCTCTTGCCCGGCGTCAATACGGGATAATACCGCGCCACATAGCAG
AACTTTAAAAGTGCTCATCATTGGAAAACGTTCTTCGGGGCGAAAACTCTCAAGGATCTTACCGCTGTTG
AGATCCAGTTCGATGTAACCCACTCGTGCACCCAACTGATCTTCAGCATCTTTTACTTTCACCAGCGTTT
CTGGGTGAGCAAAAACAGGAAGGCAAAATGCCGCAAAAAAGGGAATAAGGGCGACACGGAAATGTTGAAT
ACTCATACTCTTCCTTTTTCAATATTATTGAAGCATTTATCAGGGTTATTGTCTCATGAGCGGATACATA
TTTGAATGTATTTAGAAAAATAAACAAATAGGGGTTCCGCGCACATTTCCCCGAAAAGTGCCACCTG
[124 nt withheld, positions 2728-2851]
C
[91 nt withheld, positions 2853-2943]
A
[49 nt withheld, positions 2945-2993]
CCTTTGACGTTGGAGTCCACGTTCTTT
[37 nt withheld, positions 3021-3057]
ACCCTATCTCGGTCTATTCTTTTGATTTATAAGGGATTTTGCCGATTTCGGCCTATTGGTTAAAAAATGA
GCTGATTTAACAAAAATTTAACGCGAATTTTAACAAAATATTAACGCTTACAATTTCCATTCGCCATTCA
GGCTGCGCAACTGTTGGGAAGGGCGATCGGTGCGGGCCTCTTCGCTATTACGCCAGCTGGCGAAAGGGGG
ATGTGCTGCAAGGCGATTAAGTTGGGTAACGCCAGGGTTTTCCCAGTCACGACGTTGTAAAACGACGGCC
AGTGAGCGCGCGTAATACGACTCACTATAGGGCGAATTGGAGCTCCCCGGGATCCGGTGCAGGCGCCAAG
GAGAAGAGTGCTTGTCCTAAAGATCCAGCCAAACCTCCGGCCAAGGCACAAGTTGTGGGATGGCCACCGG
TGAGATCATACCGGAAGAACGTGATGGTTTCCTGCCAAAAATCAAGCGGTGGCCCGGAGGCGGCGGCGTT
CGTGAAGGTATCAATGGACGGAGCACCGTACTTGAGGAAAATCGATTTGAGGATGTATAAATAATCTAGA
TAACTGATCATAATCAGCCATACCACATTTGTAGAGGTTTTACTTGCTTTAAAAAACCTCCCACACCTCC
CCCTGAACCTGAAACATAAAATGAATGCAATTGTTGTTGTTAACTTGTTTATTGCAGCTTATAATGGTTA
CAAATAAAGCAATAGCATCACAAATTTCACAAATAAAGCATTTTTTTCACTGCATTCTAGTTGTGGTTTG
TCCAAACTCATCAATGTATCTTAACGCGTCGATCATATTCAATAACCCTTAATATAACTTCGTATAATGT
ATGCTATACGAAGTTATTAGGTCTGAAGAGGAGTTTACGTCCAGCCAAGCTTAGGATCTCGACCTCGAAA
TTCTACCGGGTAGGGGAGGCGCTTTTCCCAAGGCAGTCTGGAGCATGCGCTTTAGCAGCCCCGCTGGGCA
CTTGGCGCTACACAAGTGGCCTCTGGCCTCGCACACATTCCACATCCACCGGTAGGCGCCAACCGACTCC
GTTCTTTGGTGGCCCCTTCGCGCCACCTTCTACTCCTCCCCTAGTCAGGAAGTTCCCCCCCGCCCCGCAG
CTCGCGTCGTGCAGGACGTGACAAATGGAAGTAGCACGTCTCACTAGTCTCGTGCAGATGGACAGCACCG
CTGAGCAATGGAAGCGGGTAGGCCTTTGGGGCAGCGGCCAATAGCAGCTTTGCTCCTTCGCTTTCTGGGC
TCAGAGGCTGGGAAGGGGTGGGTCCGGGGGCGGGCTCAGGGGCGGGCTCAGGGGCGGGGCGGGCGCCCGA
AGGTCCTCCGGAGGCCCGGCATTCTGCACGCTTCAAAAGCGCACGTCTGCCGCGCTGTTCTCCTCTTCCT
CATCTCCGGGCCTTTCGACCTGCATCCATCTAGATCTCGAGCAGCTGAAGCTTACCGCTAGCATGGATAG
ATCCGGAAAGCCTGAACTCACCGCGACGTCTGTCGAGAAGTTTCTGATCGAAAAGTTCGACAGCGTCTCC
GACCTGATGCAGCTCTCGGAGGGCGAAGAATCTCGTGCTTTCAGCTTCGATGTAGGAGGGCGTGGATATG
TCCTGCGGGTAAATAGCTGCGCCGATGGTTTCTACAAAGATCGTTATGTTTATCGGCACTTTGCATCGGC
CGCGCTCCCGATTCCGGAAGTGCTTGACATTGGGGAATTCAGCGAGAGCCTGACCTATTGCATCTCCCGC
CGTGCACAGGGTGTCACGTTGCAAGACCTGCCTGAAACCGAACTGCCCGCTGTTCTGCAGCCGGTCGCGG
AGGCCATGGATGCGATCGCTGCGGCCGATCTTAGCCAGACGAGCGGGTTCGGCCCATTCGGACCGCAAGG
AATCGGTCAATACACTACATGGCGTGATTTCATATGCGCGATTGCTGATCCCCATGTGTATCACTGGCAA
ACTGTGATGGACGACACCGTCAGTGCGTCCGTCGCGCAGGCTCTCGATGAGCTGATGCTTTGGGCCGAGG
ACTGCCCCGAAGTCCGGCACCTCGTGCACGCGGATTTCGGCTCCAACAATGTCCTGACGGACAATGGCCG
CATAACAGCGGTCATTGACTGGAGCGAGGCGATGTTCGGGGATTCCCAATACGAGGTCGCCAACATCTTC
TTCTGGAGGCCGTGGTTGGCTTGTATGGAGCAGCAGACGCGCTACTTCGAGCGGAGGCATCCGGAGCTTG
CAGGATCGCCGCGGCTCCGGGCGTATATGCTCCGCATTGGTCTTGACCAACTCTATCAGAGCTTGGTTGA
CGGCAATTTCGATGATGCAGCTTGGGCGCAGGGTCGATGCGACGCAATCGTCCGATCCGGAGCCGGGACT
GTCGGGCGTACACAAATCGCCCGCAGAAGCGCGGCCGTCTGGACCGATGGCTGTGTAGAAGTACTCGCCG
ATAGTGGAAACCGACGCCCCAGCACTCGTCCGAGGGCAAAGGAATAGGCTAGCCGCCCGCCCCACGACCC
GCAGCGCCCGACCGAAAGGAGCGCACGACCCCATGCATCGATGATATCAGATCCCCGGGATGCAGAAATT
GATGATCTATTAAACA
Features (pLannotate 1.2.2; 19 found; start..end, strand, type, name):
    454..487     -  protein_bind   loxP: Cre-mediated recombination occurs in the 8-bp core sequence (GCATACAT). Cre recombinase
    536..554     -  promoter       T3 promoter: promoter for bacteriophage T3 RNA polymerase
    599..615     -  protein_bind   lac operator: The lac repressor binds to the lac operator to inhibit transcription in E. coli. This inhibition can be relieved by adding lactose or isopropyl-β-D-thiogalactopyranoside (IPTG). lac repressor encoded by lacI
    623..653     -  promoter       lac promoter: promoter for the E. coli lac operon
    668..689     -  protein_bind   CAP binding site: CAP binding activates transcription in the presence of cAMP. E. coli catabolite activator protein
    702..794     -  CDS            lacI (fragment): lac repressor; lacI; The lac repressor binds to the lac operator to inhibit transcription in E. coli. This inhibition can be relieved by adding lactose or isopropyl-β-D-thiogalactopyranoside (IPTG).
    977..1565    -  rep_origin     ori: high-copy-number ColE1/pMB1/pBR322/pUC origin of replication
   1736..2596    -  CDS            AmpR: β-lactamase; bla; confers resistance to ampicillin, carbenicillin, and related antibiotics
   2597..2701    -  promoter       AmpR promoter: bla
   2728..3156    +  rep_origin     f1 ori (sequence partly withheld): f1 bacteriophage origin of replication; arrow indicates direction of (+) strand synthesis
   3187..3342    -  CDS            lacZα (fragment): LacZα fragment of β-galactosidase; lacZ fragment
   3350..3368    +  promoter       T7 promoter: promoter for bacteriophage T7 RNA polymerase
   3405..3608    +  CDS            mini-AID: minimal degron from the auxin-responsive IAA17 protein of Arabidopsis thaliana (Kubota et al., 2013) acts as an auxin-inducible degron (AID) in the presence of TIR1
   3622..3706    +  CDS            large T antigen (fragment): large T antigen from SV40 (simian virus 40)
   3729..3850    +  polyA_signal   SV40 poly(A) signal: SV40 polyadenylation signal
   3881..3914    -  protein_bind   loxP: Cre-mediated recombination occurs in the 8-bp core sequence (GCATACAT). Cre recombinase
   3975..4474    +  promoter       PGK promoter: mouse phosphoglycerate kinase 1 promoter
   4534..5554    +  CDS            HygR (fragment): aminoglycoside phosphotransferase from E. coli; aph(4)-Ia; confers resistance to hygromycin
   5638..427     +  polyA_signal   PGK poly(A) signal (across the origin): mouse phosphoglycerate kinase 1 polyadenylation signal
