[The description below was written by a language model from this plasmid's Addgene catalogue record and pLannotate feature annotations shown in this document.]
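Description:
pMK287 (mAID-Hygro) is a 5.7 kb cassette plasmid built on pBluescript KS(-). It serves as a template for constructing homology donor vectors that add a mini auxin-inducible degron (mAID) to the C-terminus of endogenous proteins by CRISPR/Cas9-assisted knock-in. In E. coli it is maintained at high copy through a ColE1/pUC-type origin and selected with ampicillin via β-lactamase. The backbone also retains the usual pBluescript elements: an f1 origin, lac promoter/operator and lacZα remnants, and T7 and T3 promoters flanking the cloning region.

The roughly 2.8 kb insert is bounded by BamHI sites that were preserved during cloning, so it can be excised as a unit and placed between homology arms for a target gene. It begins with the mAID coding sequence, a minimal degron derived from Arabidopsis IAA17 that directs rapid auxin-dependent degradation when the TIR1 F-box protein is present. No promoter is annotated directly upstream, consistent with its intended in-frame fusion to the end of a chromosomal open reading frame. An SV40 polyadenylation signal follows, along with a short annotated fragment of SV40 large T antigen sequence. Downstream lies an independent selection unit in which the mouse PGK promoter drives a hygromycin resistance gene, terminated by the PGK poly(A) signal, allowing drug selection of cells that have integrated the donor. Two loxP sites in the same orientation flank this marker unit, which should permit Cre-mediated removal of the marker after integration, although the record does not describe this use. The record lists human, mouse, rat and chicken as applicable species, so the cassette appears intended for generating conditional protein-depletion lines across vertebrate cell systems.
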