Addgene plasmid #72825: pMK287 (mAID-Hygro)
Purpose: C-terminal tagging with mAID using CRISPR/Cas9
Depositing lab: Masato Kanemaki. Depositing organization: National Institute of Genetics. Publication: Rapid Protein Depletion in Human Cells by Auxin-Inducible Degron Tagging with Short Homology Donors. Natsume T, Kiyomitsu T, Saga Y, Kanemaki MT. Cell Rep. 2016 Apr 5;15(1):210-8. doi: 10.1016/j.celrep.2016.03.001. Epub 2016 Mar 24. PubMed 27052166.
Backbone
  Vector backbone: pBluescript KS(-)
  Backbone size w/o insert (bp): 2875
  Total vector size (bp): 5663
  Vector type: Mammalian Expression, CRISPR
  Selectable markers: Hygromycin
Growth in bacteria
  Bacterial resistance: Ampicillin, 100 μg/mL
  Growth temperature: 37°C
  Growth strain: DH5alpha
  Copy number: High Copy
Gene/Insert
  Gene/Insert name: mAID-Hygro
  Species: H. sapiens (human), M. musculus (mouse), R. norvegicus (rat), G. gallus (chicken)
  Insert size (bp): 2788
  Tag / fusion protein: mAID (C terminal on backbone)
  Cloning method: Restriction Enzyme; 5′ cloning site BamHI (not destroyed); 3′ cloning site BamHI (not destroyed)
  Sequencing primers: 5′ GTAAAACGACGGCCAGT; 3′ GGAAACAGCTATGACCATG
Terms and licenses: Academic/Nonprofit Terms; Industry Terms: Not Available to Industry
Depositor comments: This vector can be used for the construction of donor vectors for tagging with mAID.
How to cite: pMK287 (mAID-Hygro) was a gift from Masato Kanemaki (Addgene plasmid # 72825 ; http://n2t.net/addgene:72825 ; RRID:Addgene_72825)
