>Addgene plasmid #72825 | pMK287 (mAID-Hygro) | addgene partial sequence | sequence record 138166 | M13pUC-Fwd 5'-CCCAGTCACGACGTTGTAAAACG-3'
CGCGCGTAATACGACTCACTATAGGGCGAATTGGAGCTCCCCGGGATCCGGTGCAGGCGCCAAGGAGAAG
AGTGCTTGTCCTAAAGATCCAGCCAAACCTCCGGCCAAGGCACAAGTTGTGGGATGGCCACCGGTGAGAT
CATACCGGAAGAACGTGATGGTTTCCTGCCAAAAATCAAGCGGTGGCCCGGAGGCGGCGGCGTTCGTGAA
GGTATCAATGGACGGAGCACCGTACTTGAGGAAAATCGATTTGAGGATGTATAAATAATCTAGATAACTG
ATCATAATCAGCCATACCACATTTGTAGAGGTTTTACTTGCTTTAAAAAACCTCCCACACCTCCCCCTGA
ACCTGAAACATAAAATGAATGCAATTGTTGTTGTTAACTTGTTTATTGCAGCTTATAATGGTTACAAATA
AAGCAATAGCATCACAAATTTCACAAATAAAGCATTTTTTTCACTGCATTCTAGTTGTGGTTTGTCCAAA
CTCATCAATGTATCTTAACGCGTCGATCATATTCAATAACCCTTAATATAACTTCGTATAATGTATGCTA
TACGAAGTTATTAGGTCTGAAGAGGAGTTTACGTCCAGCCAAGCTTAGGATCTCGACCTCGAAATTCTAC
CGGGTAGGGGAGGCGCTTTTCCCAAGGCAGTCTGGAGCATGCGCTTTAGCAGCCCCGCTGGGCACTTGGC
GCTACACAAGTGGCCTCTGGCCTCGCACACATTCCACATCCACCGGTAGGCGCCAACCGACTCCGTTCTT
TGGTGGCCCCTTCGCGCCACCTTCTACTCCTCCCCTAGTCAGGAAGTTCCCCCCCGCCCCGCAGCTCGCG
TCGTGCAGGACGTGACAAATGGAAGTAGCACGTCTCACTAGTCTCGTGCAGATGGACAGCACCGCTGAGC
AATGGAAGCGGGTAGGCCTTTGGGGCAGCGGCCAATAGCAGCTTTGCTCCTTCGCTTTCTGGGCTCAGA
