>Addgene plasmid #72825 | pMK287 (mAID-Hygro) | addgene partial sequence | sequence record 138167 | mPGK-F 5'-cattctgcacgcttcaaaag-3'
TTCTCCTCTTCCTCATCTCCGGGCCTTTCGACCTGCATCCATCTAGATCTCGAGCAGCTGAAGCTTACCG
CTAGCATGGATAGATCCGGAAAGCCTGAACTCACCGCGACGTCTGTCGAGAAGTTTCTGATCGAAAAGTT
CGACAGCGTCTCCGACCTGATGCAGCTCTCGGAGGGCGAAGAATCTCGTGCTTTCAGCTTCGATGTAGGA
GGGCGTGGATATGTCCTGCGGGTAAATAGCTGCGCCGATGGTTTCTACAAAGATCGTTATGTTTATCGGC
ACTTTGCATCGGCCGCGCTCCCGATTCCGGAAGTGCTTGACATTGGGGAATTCAGCGAGAGCCTGACCTA
TTGCATCTCCCGCCGTGCACAGGGTGTCACGTTGCAAGACCTGCCTGAAACCGAACTGCCCGCTGTTCTG
CAGCCGGTCGCGGAGGCCATGGATGCGATCGCTGCGGCCGATCTTAGCCAGACGAGCGGGTTCGGCCCAT
TCGGACCGCAAGGAATCGGTCAATACACTACATGGCGTGATTTCATATGCGCGATTGCTGATCCCCATGT
GTATCACTGGCAAACTGTGATGGACGACACCGTCAGTGCGTCCGTCGCGCAGGCTCTCGATGAGCTGATG
CTTTGGGCCGAGGACTGCCCCGAAGTCCGGCACCTCGTGCACGCGGATTTCGGCTCCAACAATGTCCTGA
CGGACAATGGCCGCATAACAGCGGTCATTGACTGGAGCGAGGCGATGTTCGGGGATTCCCAATACGAGGT
CGCCAACATCTTCTTCTGGAGGCCGTGGTTGGCTTGTATGGAGCAGCAGACGCGCTACTTCGAGCGGAGG
CATCCGGAGCTTGCAGGATCGCCGCGGCTCCGGGCGTATATGCTCCGCATTGGTCTTGACCAACTCTATC
AGAGCTTGGTTGACGGCAATTTCGATGATGCAGCTTGGGCGCAGGGTCGATGCGACGCAATCGTCCGATC
CGGAGCCGGGACTGTCGGGCGTACACAAATCGCCCGCAGA
